Addgene plasmid #64314: pLe6Δ -hLP-mcs/(EGFP-IresPuro-hInt)
Purpose: chondrocyte-specific COL11A2 promoter/enhancer lentiviral reporter vector to select iChon cells
Depositing lab: Noriyuki Tsumaki. Depositing organization: Kyoto University, Center for iPS Cell Research and Application. Publication: Direct induction of chondrogenic cells from human dermal fibroblast culture by defined factors. Outani H, Okada M, Yamashita A, Nakagawa K, Yoshikawa H, Tsumaki N. PLoS One. 2013 Oct 16;8(10):e77365. doi: 10.1371/journal.pone.0077365. eCollection 2013. PONE-D-13-07592 PubMed 24146984.
Backbone
  Vector backbone: pLe6Δ (P4-32)
  Modifications to backbone: deletion of the PGKpromoter-EM7-Blastcidine sequence at KpnI sites from pLenti6.4/R4R2/V5-DEST (Invitrogen).
  Vector type: Mammalian Expression, Lentiviral
  Selectable markers: Puromycin
Growth in bacteria
  Bacterial resistance: Ampicillin, 100 μg/mL
  Growth temperature: 37°C
  Growth strain: Stbl3
  Copy number: Unknown
Gene/Insert 1
  Gene/Insert name: COL11A2 promoter (alt name: COL11A2, collagen, Type XI, alpha 2)
  Species: H. sapiens (human)
  Insert size (bp): 6013
  Mutation: N/A
  Entrez Gene: COL11A2 (a.k.a. DFNA13, DFNB53, FBCG2, HKE5, OSMEDA, OSMEDB, PARP, STL3)
  Tag / fusion protein: EGFP (C terminal on insert); IRES-PURO (C terminal on insert)
  Cloning method: Gateway Cloning
  Sequencing primers: 5′ N/A; 3′ EGFP-N
Gene/Insert 2
  Gene/Insert name: COL11A2 enhancer (alt name: COL11A2, collagen, Type XI, alpha 2)
  Species: H. sapiens (human)
  Mutation: N/A
  Entrez Gene: COL11A2 (a.k.a. DFNA13, DFNB53, FBCG2, HKE5, OSMEDA, OSMEDB, PARP, STL3)
  Cloning method: Gateway Cloning
  Sequencing primers: 5′ Puro-F2 ctcggcttcaccgtcacc
Resource information
  A portion of this plasmid was derived from a plasmid made by: Gateway cassette was purchased from Invitrogen.
Terms and licenses: Academic/Nonprofit Terms; Industry Terms: Not Available to Industry
How to cite: pLe6Δ -hLP-mcs/(EGFP-IresPuro-hInt) was a gift from Noriyuki Tsumaki (Addgene plasmid # 64314 ; http://n2t.net/addgene:64314 ; RRID:Addgene_64314)
