[The description below was written by a language model from this plasmid's Addgene catalogue record and the feature table of its GenBank file.]
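Description:
pLe6Δ -hLP-mcs/(EGFP-IresPuro-hInt) is a 12.2 kb self-inactivating HIV-1-based lentiviral reporter vector. It was built on pLe6Δ, a derivative of a MultiSite Gateway lentiviral destination vector from which the PGK promoter–EM7–blasticidin cassette was deleted. Viral genomic RNA is transcribed from an RSV promoter fused to a truncated 5' LTR. The transfer region carries the Psi packaging signal, RRE, cPPT/CTS, WPRE and a ΔU3 3' LTR, followed by an SV40 poly(A) signal. In bacteria the plasmid is maintained through a high-copy ColE1/pUC-type origin with ampicillin resistance, and an f1 origin and an SV40 origin are also present.

The payload was assembled by Gateway recombination and is bounded by attB4, attB1 and attB2 sites. The unannotated stretch between attB4 and attB1 sits where the human COL11A2 promoter would be expected. Downstream of attB1, a Kozak sequence precedes EGFP, which is linked through an EMCV IRES to puromycin N-acetyltransferase, so a single transcript gives both fluorescence and drug resistance. A long unannotated segment between the puromycin gene and attB2 is the likely position of the COL11A2 enhancer; the "hInt" in the name suggests an intronic element, but the record does not confirm this. The COL11A2 sequences themselves are not annotated, and the listed 6013 bp insert size appears to cover more than the promoter alone. A vector-derived V5 tag sequence lies after attB2, outside the reporter cassette.

Because no constitutive selection cassette remains, EGFP and puromycin resistance depend on activity of the chondrocyte-specific COL11A2 regulatory elements. The vector is intended to identify and select induced chondrogenic (iChon) cells, as in direct reprogramming of human dermal fibroblasts. A second 428 bp partial record covers only the attB1–Kozak–EGFP junction.
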