LOCUS       Exported 12227 bp ds-DNA circular SYN 12-MAY-2021
DEFINITION  chondrocyte-specific COL11A2 promoter/enhancer lentiviral reporter
            vector to select iChon cells.
ACCESSION   .
VERSION     .
KEYWORDS    pLe6-Delta -hLP-mcs/(EGFP-IresPuro-hInt)
SOURCE      synthetic DNA construct
  ORGANISM  synthetic DNA construct
REFERENCE   1 (bases 1 to 12227)
  AUTHORS   Outani H, Okada M, Yamashita A, Nakagawa K, Yoshikawa H, Tsumaki N
  TITLE     Direct induction of chondrogenic cells from human dermal fibroblast
            culture by defined factors.
  JOURNAL   PLoS One. 2013 Oct 16;8(10):e77365. doi:
            10.1371/journal.pone.0077365. eCollection 2013.
  PUBMED    24146984
REFERENCE   2 (bases 1 to 12227)
  AUTHORS   .
  TITLE     Direct Submission
  JOURNAL   Exported May 12, 2021 from SnapGene Server 1.1.58
            http://www.snapgene.com
FEATURES             Location/Qualifiers
     source          1..12227
                     /organism="synthetic DNA construct"
                     /mol_type="other DNA"
     promoter        3..229
                     /label=RSV promoter
                     /note="Rous sarcoma virus enhancer/promoter"
     LTR             230..410
                     /label=5' LTR (truncated)
                     /note="truncated 5' long terminal repeat (LTR) from HIV-1"
     misc_feature    457..582
                     /label=HIV-1 Psi
                     /note="packaging signal of human immunodeficiency virus
                     type 1"
     misc_feature    1075..1308
                     /label=RRE
                     /note="The Rev response element (RRE) of HIV-1 allows for
                     Rev-dependent mRNA export from the nucleus to the
                     cytoplasm."
     CDS             1493..1537
                     /codon_start=1
                     /product="antigenic peptide corresponding to amino acids
                     655 to 669 of the HIV envelope protein gp41 (Lutje Hulsik
                     et al., 2013)"
                     /label=gp41 peptide
                     /note="recognized by the 2H10 single-chain llama nanobody"
                     /translation="KNEQELLELDKWASL"
     misc_feature    1804..1921
                     /label=cPPT/CTS
                     /note="central polypurine tract and central termination
                     sequence of HIV-1"
     protein_bind    1951..1971
                     /gene="mutant version of attB"
                     /label=attB4
                     /bound_moiety="BP Clonase(TM)"
                     /note="core recombination site for the Gateway(R) BP
                     reaction"
     protein_bind    3180..3204
                     /gene="mutant version of attB"
                     /label=attB1
                     /bound_moiety="BP Clonase(TM)"
                     /note="recombination site for the Gateway(R) BP reaction"
     regulatory      3242..3251
                     /regulatory_class="other"
                     /note="vertebrate consensus sequence for strong initiation
                     of translation (Kozak, 1987)"
     CDS             3248..3967
                     /codon_start=1
                     /product="the original enhanced GFP (Yang et al., 1996)"
                     /label=EGFP
                     /note="mammalian codon-optimized"
                     /translation="MVSKGEELFTGVVPILVELDGDVNGHKFSVSGEGEGDATYGKLTL
                     KFICTTGKLPVPWPTLVTTLTYGVQCFSRYPDHMKQHDFFKSAMPEGYVQERTIFFKDD
                     GNYKTRAEVKFEGDTLVNRIELKGIDFKEDGNILGHKLEYNYNSHNVYIMADKQKNGIK
                     VNFKIRHNIEDGSVQLADHYQQNTPIGDGPVLLPDNHYLSTQSALSKDPNEKRDHMVLL
                     EFVTAAGITLGMDELYK"
     CDS             3248..3964
                     /codon_start=1
                     /product="enhanced GFP"
                     /label=EGFP
                     /translation="MVSKGEELFTGVVPILVELDGDVNGHKFSVSGEGEGDATYGKLTL
                     KFICTTGKLPVPWPTLVTTLTYGVQCFSRYPDHMKQHDFFKSAMPEGYVQERTIFFKDD
                     GNYKTRAEVKFEGDTLVNRIELKGIDFKEDGNILGHKLEYNYNSHNVYIMADKQKNGIK
                     VNFKIRHNIEDGSVQLADHYQQNTPIGDGPVLLPDNHYLSTQSALSKDPNEKRDHMVLL
                     EFVTAAGITLGMDELYK"
     primer_bind     complement(3293..3314)
                     /label=EGFP-N
                     /note="EGFP, reverse primer"
     primer_bind     complement(3554..3573)
                     /label=EXFP-R
                     /note="For distinguishing EGFP variants, reverse primer"
     primer_bind     3901..3922
                     /label=EGFP-C
                     /note="EGFP, forward primer"
     misc_feature    3994..4580
                     /label=IRES2
                     /note="internal ribosome entry site (IRES) of the
                     encephalomyocarditis virus (EMCV)"
     primer_bind     complement(4161..4178)
                     /label=IRES reverse
                     /note="IRES internal ribosome entry site, reverse primer.
                     Also called pCDH-rev"
     primer_bind     4388..4407
                     /label=IRES-F
                     /note="IRES internal ribosome entry site, forward primer"
     CDS             4581..5183
                     /codon_start=1
                     /gene="pac from Streptomyces alboniger"
                     /product="puromycin N-acetyltransferase"
                     /label=PuroR
                     /note="confers resistance to puromycin"
                     /translation="MATEYKPTVRLATRDDVPRAVRTLAAAFADYPATRHTVDPDRHIE
                     RVTELQELFLTRVGLDIGKVWVADDGAAVAVWTTPESVEAGAVFAEIGPRMAELSGSRL
                     AAQQQMEGLLAPHRPKEPAWFLATVGVSPDHQGKGLGSAVVLPGVEAAERAGVPAFLET
                     SAPRNLPFYERLGFTVTADVEVPEGPRTWCMTRKPGA"
     primer_bind     5080..5100
                     /label=Puro-F
                     /note="Puromycin resistance gene, forward primer"
     protein_bind    complement(7938..7962)
                     /gene="mutant version of attB"
                     /label=attB2
                     /bound_moiety="BP Clonase(TM)"
                     /note="recombination site for the Gateway(R) BP reaction"
     CDS             8015..8056
                     /codon_start=1
                     /product="epitope tag from simian virus 5"
                     /label=V5 tag
                     /translation="GKPIPNPLLGLDST"
     misc_feature    8080..8668
                     /label=WPRE
                     /note="woodchuck hepatitis virus posttranscriptional
                     regulatory element"
     primer_bind     complement(8133..8153)
                     /label=WPRE-R
                     /note="WPRE, reverse primer"
     CDS             complement(8551..8562)
                     /codon_start=1
                     /product="Factor Xa recognition and cleavage site"
                     /label=Factor Xa site
                     /translation="IEGR"
     LTR             8748..8981
                     /label=3' LTR (Delta-U3)
                     /note="self-inactivating 3' long terminal repeat (LTR) from
                     HIV-1"
     polyA_signal    9053..9174
                     /label=SV40 poly(A) signal
                     /note="SV40 polyadenylation signal"
     primer_bind     complement(9090..9109)
                     /label=SV40pA-R
                     /note="SV40 polyA, reverse primer"
     primer_bind     9144..9163
                     /label=EBV-rev
                     /note="SV40 polyA terminator, reverse primer"
     rep_origin      9214..9349
                     /label=SV40 ori
                     /note="SV40 origin of replication"
     primer_bind     9276..9295
                     /label=SV40pro-F
                     /note="SV40 promoter/origin, forward primer"
     primer_bind     complement(9369..9388)
                     /label=T7
                     /note="T7 promoter, forward primer"
     promoter        complement(9370..9388)
                     /label=T7 promoter
                     /note="promoter for bacteriophage T7 RNA polymerase"
     primer_bind     complement(9398..9415)
                     /label=M13 Forward
                     /note="In lacZ gene. Also called M13-F20 or M13 (-21)
                     Forward"
     primer_bind     complement(9398..9414)
                     /label=M13 fwd
                     /note="common sequencing primer, one of multiple similar
                     variants"
     primer_bind     complement(9407..9429)
                     /label=M13/pUC Forward
                     /note="In lacZ gene"
     rep_origin      9556..10011
                     /direction=RIGHT
                     /label=f1 ori
                     /note="f1 bacteriophage origin of replication; arrow
                     indicates direction of (+) strand synthesis"
     primer_bind     complement(9643..9662)
                     /label=F1ori-R
                     /note="F1 origin, reverse primer"
     primer_bind     9853..9874
                     /label=F1ori-F
                     /note="F1 origin, forward primer"
     promoter        10037..10141
                     /gene="bla"
                     /label=AmpR promoter
     CDS             10142..11002
                     /codon_start=1
                     /gene="bla"
                     /product="beta-lactamase"
                     /label=AmpR
                     /note="confers resistance to ampicillin, carbenicillin, and
                     related antibiotics"
                     /translation="MSIQHFRVALIPFFAAFCLPVFAHPETLVKVKDAEDQLGARVGYI
                     ELDLNSGKILESFRPEERFPMMSTFKVLLCGAVLSRIDAGQEQLGRRIHYSQNDLVEYS
                     PVTEKHLTDGMTVRELCSAAITMSDNTAANLLLTTIGGPKELTAFLHNMGDHVTRLDRW
                     EPELNEAIPNDERDTTMPVAMATTLRKLLTGELLTLASRQQLIDWMEADKVAGPLLRSA
                     LPAGWFIADKSGAGERGSRGIIAALGPDGKPSRIVVIYTTGSQATMDERNRQIAEIGAS
                     LIKHW"
     primer_bind     complement(10360..10379)
                     /label=Amp-R
                     /note="Ampicillin resistance gene, reverse primer"
     rep_origin      11173..11761
                     /direction=RIGHT
                     /label=ori
                     /note="high-copy-number ColE1/pMB1/pBR322/pUC origin of
                     replication"
     primer_bind     11662..11681
                     /label=pBR322ori-F
                     /note="pBR322 origin, forward primer"
     primer_bind     11915..11932
                     /label=L4440
                     /note="L4440 vector, forward primer"
     protein_bind    12049..12070
                     /label=CAP binding site
                     /bound_moiety="E. coli catabolite activator protein"
                     /note="CAP binding activates transcription in the presence
                     of cAMP."
     promoter        12085..12115
                     /label=lac promoter
                     /note="promoter for the E. coli lac operon"
     protein_bind    12123..12139
                     /label=lac operator
                     /bound_moiety="lac repressor encoded by lacI"
                     /note="The lac repressor binds to the lac operator to
                     inhibit transcription in E. coli. This inhibition can be
                     relieved by adding lactose or
                     isopropyl-beta-D-thiogalactopyranoside (IPTG)."
     primer_bind     12128..12150
                     /label=M13/pUC Reverse
                     /note="In lacZ gene"
     primer_bind     12147..12163
                     /label=M13 rev
                     /note="common sequencing primer, one of multiple similar
                     variants"
     primer_bind     12147..12163
                     /label=M13 Reverse
                     /note="In lacZ gene. Also called M13-rev"
     primer_bind     12182..12202
                     /label=T3
                     /note="T3 promoter, forward primer"
     promoter        12184..12202
                     /label=T3 promoter
                     /note="promoter for bacteriophage T3 RNA polymerase"
ORIGIN
        1 aatgtagtct tatgcaatac tcttgtagtc ttgcaacatg gtaacgatga gttagcaaca
       61 tgccttacaa ggagagaaaa agcaccgtgc atgccgattg gtggaagtaa ggtggtacga
      121 tcgtgcctta ttaggaaggc aacagacggg tctgacatgg attggacgaa ccactgaatt
      181 gccgcattgc agagatattg tatttaagtg cctagctcga tacataaacg ggtctctctg
      241 gttagaccag atctgagcct gggagctctc tggctaacta gggaacccac tgcttaagcc
      301 tcaataaagc ttgccttgag tgcttcaagt agtgtgtgcc cgtctgttgt gtgactctgg
      361 taactagaga tccctcagac ccttttagtc agtgtggaaa atctctagca gtggcgcccg
      421 aacagggact tgaaagcgaa agggaaacca gaggagctct ctcgacgcag gactcggctt
      481 gctgaagcgc gcacggcaag aggcgagggg cggcgactgg tgagtacgcc aaaaattttg
      541 actagcggag gctagaagga gagagatggg tgcgagagcg tcagtattaa gcgggggaga
      601 attagatcgc gatgggaaaa aattcggtta aggccagggg gaaagaaaaa atataaatta
      661 aaacatatag tatgggcaag cagggagcta gaacgattcg cagttaatcc tggcctgtta
      721 gaaacatcag aaggctgtag acaaatactg ggacagctac aaccatccct tcagacagga
      781 tcagaagaac ttagatcatt atataataca gtagcaaccc tctattgtgt gcatcaaagg
      841 atagagataa aagacaccaa ggaagcttta gacaagatag aggaagagca aaacaaaagt
      901 aagaccaccg cacagcaagc ggccgctgat cttcagacct ggaggaggag atatgaggga
      961 caattggaga agtgaattat ataaatataa agtagtaaaa attgaaccat taggagtagc
     1021 acccaccaag gcaaagagaa gagtggtgca gagagaaaaa agagcagtgg gaataggagc
     1081 tttgttcctt gggttcttgg gagcagcagg aagcactatg ggcgcagcgt caatgacgct
     1141 gacggtacag gccagacaat tattgtctgg tatagtgcag cagcagaaca atttgctgag
     1201 ggctattgag gcgcaacagc atctgttgca actcacagtc tggggcatca agcagctcca
     1261 ggcaagaatc ctggctgtgg aaagatacct aaaggatcaa cagctcctgg ggatttgggg
     1321 ttgctctgga aaactcattt gcaccactgc tgtgccttgg aatgctagtt ggagtaataa
     1381 atctctggaa cagatttgga atcacacgac ctggatggag tgggacagag aaattaacaa
     1441 ttacacaagc ttaatacact ccttaattga agaatcgcaa aaccagcaag aaaagaatga
     1501 acaagaatta ttggaattag ataaatgggc aagtttgtgg aattggttta acataacaaa
     1561 ttggctgtgg tatataaaat tattcataat gatagtagga ggcttggtag gtttaagaat
     1621 agtttttgct gtactttcta tagtgaatag agttaggcag ggatattcac cattatcgtt
     1681 tcagacccac ctcccaaccc cgaggggacc cgacaggccc gaaggaatag aagaagaagg
     1741 tggagagaga gacagagaca gatccattcg attagtgaac ggatctcgac ggtatcgatt
     1801 aacttttaaa agaaaagggg ggattggggg gtacagtgca ggggaaagaa tagtagacat
     1861 aatagcaaca gacatacaaa ctaaagaatt acaaaaacaa attacaaaaa ttcaaaattt
     1921 tatcgatgtc gacgttaacg ctagtgatat caactttgta tagaaaagtt ggctccgaat
     1981 tcaatcgctg ttttctggac tgaggtgact gtatgaggat gggcagcgcc gtttcgggct
     2041 tggggggggt atccggttgg gagctccgga cgcgatccct ggacgccgcc gccgaggttc
     2101 catggggccc aagaggtgca cgcagggtgg gggacacaag gcaagctttg tcggggaggg
     2161 ggggagaggg tgtgccaggc tgggggcggg gccggccgga ggaggaaggg ggggcggtgg
     2221 attctcaaag gcgccttgtt cgctcgtgcc ctctccgcgc cagcgggcgg cggcgcctcg
     2281 gctcgctgcg gccttccctc cgggcgcgct gcgggctccg ggcagacccg gcgccgtgcc
     2341 cgctcgtggg ggcgcactgg gcgccgagcg ctgcgtgctt ctcaggcgtt gcccgcccgg
     2401 aggcggccca cgtccccgag tgaccccatt tccctggacc cttccaacca gagtcgactg
     2461 ctcgctcatc ttaccactgc tccccctcta cctcggctct gggactccct aaccgcgtcc
     2521 cccatttgca tctccttgga cctgactatc ctgtgtttgt cggtgggtcc cagtctctgg
     2581 cctcttgctc tccgtagaac accttccccc acatcccccg ccccagttcg tcgctatcta
     2641 tagccttgtc tataaatacc cccgccccgg cccggctctg taattacacg gggcggggtg
     2701 agggaagtaa ttatggagac ctgattatgg gtggggtggg gactgcgacc cccaggcccg
     2761 cctctccccc tcccactgtg ccctaaatcc cgcccaggcc tctgctgaaa gggggctctg
     2821 ggcccccaag agggagggaa tgggagggag tgtgtgtgac tggacgtttg ggtcctagaa
     2881 aaggaagggg ctagggaaga tattggggtt cccgaaaaga gaatcttagg gtacaggccg
     2941 ttgagaccta caaggggcag gagagagcga gcgatagagg gagggttccc gcctccctcc
     3001 ccaggtggag actgagggtg gggtttccct tcggtggctg tgggcgggcg gctggaggcg
     3061 ggggccgggc cgggggcggg ggcgaggtgg gggctctggg cgccagggtg gccggggaca
     3121 cacagaagcg gcagccaccg aggagggagc agtgccggga gctcgagtgt caattcgacc
     3181 caagtttgta caaaaaagca ggctttaaag gaaccaattc agtcgactgg atccaccggt
     3241 cgccaccatg gtgagcaagg gcgaggagct gttcaccggg gtggtgccca tcctggtcga
     3301 gctggacggc gacgtaaacg gccacaagtt cagcgtgtcc ggcgagggcg agggcgatgc
     3361 cacctacggc aagctgaccc tgaagttcat ctgcaccacc ggcaagctgc ccgtgccctg
     3421 gcccaccctc gtgaccaccc tgacctacgg cgtgcagtgc ttcagccgct accccgacca
     3481 catgaagcag cacgacttct tcaagtccgc catgcccgaa ggctacgtcc aggagcgcac
     3541 catcttcttc aaggacgacg gcaactacaa gacccgcgcc gaggtgaagt tcgagggcga
     3601 caccctggtg aaccgcatcg agctgaaggg catcgacttc aaggaggacg gcaacatcct
     3661 ggggcacaag ctggagtaca actacaacag ccacaacgtc tatatcatgg ccgacaagca
     3721 gaagaacggc atcaaggtga acttcaagat ccgccacaac atcgaggacg gcagcgtgca
     3781 gctcgccgac cactaccagc agaacacccc catcggcgac ggccccgtgc tgctgcccga
     3841 caaccactac ctgagcaccc agtccgccct gagcaaagac cccaacgaga agcgcgatca
     3901 catggtcctg ctggagttcg tgaccgccgc cgggatcact ctcggcatgg acgagctgta
     3961 caagtaaagc ggccgcaagc tgagcaggat ccgcccctct ccctcccccc cccctaacgt
     4021 tactggccga agccgcttgg aataaggccg gtgtgcgttt gtctatatgt tattttccac
     4081 catattgccg tcttttggca atgtgagggc ccggaaacct ggccctgtct tcttgacgag
     4141 cattcctagg ggtctttccc ctctcgccaa aggaatgcaa ggtctgttga atgtcgtgaa
     4201 ggaagcagtt cctctggaag cttcttgaag acaaacaacg tctgtagcga ccctttgcag
     4261 gcagcggaac cccccacctg gcgacaggtg cctctgcggc caaaagccac gtgtataaga
     4321 tacacctgca aaggcggcac aaccccagtg ccacgttgtg agttggatag ttgtggaaag
     4381 agtcaaatgg ctctcctcaa gcgtattcaa caaggggctg aaggatgccc agaaggtacc
     4441 ccattgtatg ggatctgatc tggggcctcg gtgcacatgc tttacatgtg tttagtcgag
     4501 gttaaaaaaa cgtctaggcc ccccgaacca cggggacgtg gttttccttt gaaaaacacg
     4561 atgataatat ggccacaacc atggcaaccg agtacaagcc cacggtgcgc ctcgccaccc
     4621 gcgacgacgt cccccgggcc gtacgcaccc tcgccgccgc gttcgccgac taccccgcca
     4681 cgcgccacac cgtcgacccg gaccgccaca tcgagcgggt caccgagctg caagaactct
     4741 tcctcacgcg cgtcgggctc gacatcggca aggtgtgggt cgcggacgac ggcgccgcgg
     4801 tggcggtctg gaccacgccg gagagcgtcg aagcgggggc ggtgttcgcc gagatcggcc
     4861 cgcgcatggc cgagttgagc ggttcccggc tggccgcgca gcaacagatg gaaggcctcc
     4921 tggcgccgca ccggcccaag gagcccgcgt ggttcctggc caccgtcggc gtctcgcccg
     4981 accaccaggg caagggtctg ggcagcgccg tcgtgctccc cggagtggag gcggccgagc
     5041 gcgccggggt gcccgccttc ctggagacct ccgcgccccg caacctcccc ttctacgagc
     5101 ggctcggctt caccgtcacc gccgacgtcg aggtgcccga aggaccgcgc acctggtgca
     5161 tgacccgcaa gcccggtgcc tgagcggccg caactagtcc tcgaggtaag aggagtcctg
     5221 atgcctgggt cctcggagtc aggctggagc tctgagtgtc tctgggaagg ggccagctga
     5281 tgcctggggc agcagcttct gagtctaaca aggagatttg gggcttcaag gctacaggct
     5341 ggagggcagg acacctgtgt tccttggcat cagggtagga atctctttgt ccttgaagtg
     5401 actgggggag ggcagatagg gctgaaaggt ggaggaccac tttagagacc ctgaatgggg
     5461 atggatgctt gtcttgagtc cttgggaaga gctgaagatg gccagggcca gcccggtcca
     5521 gtcattgctg gtgtggggat ggtagacgcc aatgttgatg ggtgaggcgt gtgtgtctta
     5581 tggcctttct gtcgatatct ctgggataag gggtgagcac ctgtgattca gagcagagcc
     5641 cagtaagccc agaaagaaag gaagccttga ctacctgtct cattggcctc ctggacaggg
     5701 tccccctccc cctccctgtg ccctcgatgc tgccacgcag ctggctctgg ggagcactgg
     5761 ggctggctgc caacaggacg gccctccgga caggccagga tcaggtgtct gaggccagag
     5821 ccaactcttt gcattcctgc ctagcccctc ctccctctgg ccagccaggc tcccctggga
     5881 ccctggtgcc cacaaccctg atcttttcct tctttttccc aggacccaga attcctggct
     5941 tctaggaaag gggatttgat gtcaaggagg gggctgtgag caccaggtcc tcagcaggct
     6001 ggaaaaagcc catttctgga gacactgagg gctgatttat atttaacttg actattcaat
     6061 tcttctctgc tttagagaga aaatggtcag aatggcagca caaaagattt agattagatt
     6121 acagaaggaa gaacttccaa gatgtgagga cagtgaagcc cagggccagg aaattgaggc
     6181 gtatggtgcc tgtagactct aggagtcttt cttaggggga agagggatcc tctggcatgg
     6241 aggcaggggg atggctaaga tgactgtttc ttatttcagg ggctgagtgg gtagagatgg
     6301 gactttaggg aaatgagtta ctgtagaatt cctaaggtta gagaataagg catttggggg
     6361 gccagaggta gagtggtgga gggtaatggg gctaccagtg gagagcctgt ggggcagatg
     6421 aggctggata caggggggca agtatgtggc ctggtgtggg aagatggtgg gcggacctgt
     6481 gggtaggttg tccatatgat cgaattgtac tcccttggga tttggtggag ggtggggacc
     6541 tccgaggtct ccttggcctg gggtctctgt gagtctctgt gtctctgtct cactcaccct
     6601 tcgtctctca aagcggccct tgtgtgttgg tgtttgcgga gctgccacac gcgcaggggc
     6661 caggcttagg tgggggttgg gggggaaggc cgtggtttcc cggctcctgg actcaaaggg
     6721 ccttttctct gcctgcccgc cccacctcac ccaccccacc cagctccact ctcctgattg
     6781 ctctggcctc tgccctgccc cacacttcta tgaaagtttt gctggaactc tctttgggat
     6841 ttttccaatc tggagctgat ggtgtgaaga gtatgtgtat aggggagcaa gtgagggcaa
     6901 ggtgatcttt tgttttccag ggagtttgag ccctaggaag ctgagttcta gttagacagg
     6961 gctggtgggc tggatcttga atctttgggt cccaggtggt ggggttggtg ggggtggtga
     7021 gacaggattg aggttccagg tgtggggagc ttgcctgggt tctgggcaag cactctgatg
     7081 ggatccacag atgtgtggct cagggccctg gacctgttcc ggctcctcgt ggcagcttca
     7141 gcccctgccc cccattcctc cacccctccc caactcatct cctaaaccag gaggcacaga
     7201 ctcctgggag agctttcttg tatctttttc ctcagcatgc tcagggttgt tcccacccca
     7261 tcccccaaac ctgggatctg tagctgcttg aagcccctct catagagctg cttctctgat
     7321 ctcttcctcg tggcccccct gcacctcctg tgtccaggat gatcgattgc ccagatgttg
     7381 tttgtgctgg agacgggaca gatgccagag acccagagag tgagagatat ggaaagagag
     7441 tgagagcgag ggagagaaaa agatggacag aatgtgagag aaatggagga agacagaaga
     7501 gacagagaca gaaagaccaa cataaagaga cagagagagt aagagagtga gagagacagg
     7561 agacagatga agagttgaga gaagtattca gagagtacag agagagacag attcataagc
     7621 taaaagacaa agagagagcg taagagaggc agatgctagg agagacaggg gcaggagtgt
     7681 catggggttg aatgccagct gatgctgccc tgcctccagg tacctttgca tttcccatcc
     7741 attcaggtac tgttcagaag caagtgaggg tgaggtgacc tttcccttgc agggagtttg
     7801 agccctggaa agctgagttc tagatcccaa atgtccccta tttatgccct cctgagggca
     7861 tgtcccttct cctgataatc atggactctc ccagagatct ggaagcttgg gaattcggca
     7921 tatgtcgaga tatctagacc cagctttctt gtacaaagtg gttgatatcc agcacagtgg
     7981 cggccgctcg agtctagagg gcccgcggtt cgaaggtaag cctatcccta accctctcct
     8041 cggtctcgat tctacgcgta ccggttagta atgatcgaca atcaacctct ggattacaaa
     8101 atttgtgaaa gattgactgg tattcttaac tatgttgctc cttttacgct atgtggatac
     8161 gctgctttaa tgcctttgta tcatgctatt gcttcccgta tggctttcat tttctcctcc
     8221 ttgtataaat cctggttgct gtctctttat gaggagttgt ggcccgttgt caggcaacgt
     8281 ggcgtggtgt gcactgtgtt tgctgacgca acccccactg gttggggcat tgccaccacc
     8341 tgtcagctcc tttccgggac tttcgctttc cccctcccta ttgccacggc ggaactcatc
     8401 gccgcctgcc ttgcccgctg ctggacaggg gctcggctgt tgggcactga caattccgtg
     8461 gtgttgtcgg ggaagctgac gtcctttcca tggctgctcg cctgtgttgc cacctggatt
     8521 ctgcgcggga cgtccttctg ctacgtccct tcggccctca atccagcgga ccttccttcc
     8581 cgcggcctgc tgccggctct gcggcctctt ccgcgtcttc gccttcgccc tcagacgagt
     8641 cggatctccc tttgggccgc ctccccgcct ggcgatggta cctttaagac caatgactta
     8701 caaggcagct gtagatctta gccacttttt aaaagaaaag gggggactgg aagggctaat
     8761 tcactcccaa cgaagacaag atctgctttt tgcttgtact gggtctctct ggttagacca
     8821 gatctgagcc tgggagctct ctggctaact agggaaccca ctgcttaagc ctcaataaag
     8881 cttgccttga gtgcttcaag tagtgtgtgc ccgtctgttg tgtgactctg gtaactagag
     8941 atccctcaga cccttttagt cagtgtggaa aatctctagc agtagtagtt catgtcatct
     9001 tattattcag tatttataac ttgcaaagaa atgaatatca gagagtgaga ggaacttgtt
     9061 tattgcagct tataatggtt acaaataaag caatagcatc acaaatttca caaataaagc
     9121 atttttttca ctgcattcta gttgtggttt gtccaaactc atcaatgtat cttatcatgt
     9181 ctggctctag ctatcccgcc cctaactccg cccatcccgc ccctaactcc gcccagttcc
     9241 gcccattctc cgccccatgg ctgactaatt ttttttattt atgcagaggc cgaggccgcc
     9301 tcggcctctg agctattcca gaagtagtga ggaggctttt ttggaggcct agggacgtac
     9361 ccaattcgcc ctatagtgag tcgtattacg cgcgctcact ggccgtcgtt ttacaacgtc
     9421 gtgactggga aaaccctggc gttacccaac ttaatcgcct tgcagcacat ccccctttcg
     9481 ccagctggcg taatagcgaa gaggcccgca ccgatcgccc ttcccaacag ttgcgcagcc
     9541 tgaatggcga atgggnnnnn nnnnnnnnnn nnnnnnnnnn nnnnnnnnnn nnnnnnnnnn
     9601 nnnnnnnnnn nnnnnnnnnn nnnnnnnnnn nnnnnnnnnn nnnnnnnnnn nnnnnnnnnn
     9661 nnnnnnnnnn nnnnnnnnnc nnnnnnnnnn nnnnnnnnnn nnnnnnnnnn nnnnnnnnnn
     9721 nnnnnnnnnn nnnnnnnnnn nnnnnnnnnn nnnnnnnnnn nnnnnnnnnn nannnnnnnn
     9781 nnnnnnnnnn nnnnnnnnnn nnnnnnnnnn nnnnnnnnnn ncctttgacg ttggagtcca
     9841 cgttctttaa tagtggactc ttgttccaaa ctggaacaac actcaaccct atctcggtct
     9901 attcttttga tttataaggg attttgccga tttcggccta ttggttaaaa aatgagctga
     9961 tttaacaaaa atttaacgcg aattttaaca aaatattaac gcttacaatt taggtggcac
    10021 ttttcgggga aatgtgcgcg gaacccctat ttgtttattt ttctaaatac attcaaatat
    10081 gtatccgctc atgagacaat aaccctgata aatgcttcaa taatattgaa aaaggaagag
    10141 tatgagtatt caacatttcc gtgtcgccct tattcccttt tttgcggcat tttgccttcc
    10201 tgtttttgct cacccagaaa cgctggtgaa agtaaaagat gctgaagatc agttgggtgc
    10261 acgagtgggt tacatcgaac tggatctcaa cagcggtaag atccttgaga gttttcgccc
    10321 cgaagaacgt tttccaatga tgagcacttt taaagttctg ctatgtggcg cggtattatc
    10381 ccgtattgac gccgggcaag agcaactcgg tcgccgcata cactattctc agaatgactt
    10441 ggttgagtac tcaccagtca cagaaaagca tcttacggat ggcatgacag taagagaatt
    10501 atgcagtgct gccataacca tgagtgataa cactgcggcc aacttacttc tgacaacgat
    10561 cggaggaccg aaggagctaa ccgctttttt gcacaacatg ggggatcatg taactcgcct
    10621 tgatcgttgg gaaccggagc tgaatgaagc cataccaaac gacgagcgtg acaccacgat
    10681 gcctgtagca atggcaacaa cgttgcgcaa actattaact ggcgaactac ttactctagc
    10741 ttcccggcaa caattaatag actggatgga ggcggataaa gttgcaggac cacttctgcg
    10801 ctcggccctt ccggctggct ggtttattgc tgataaatct ggagccggtg agcgtgggtc
    10861 tcgcggtatc attgcagcac tggggccaga tggtaagccc tcccgtatcg tagttatcta
    10921 cacgacgggg agtcaggcaa ctatggatga acgaaataga cagatcgctg agataggtgc
    10981 ctcactgatt aagcattggt aactgtcaga ccaagtttac tcatatatac tttagattga
    11041 tttaaaactt catttttaat ttaaaaggat ctaggtgaag atcctttttg ataatctcat
    11101 gaccaaaatc ccttaacgtg agttttcgtt ccactgagcg tcagaccccg tagaaaagat
    11161 caaaggatct tcttgagatc ctttttttct gcgcgtaatc tgctgcttgc aaacaaaaaa
    11221 accaccgcta ccagcggtgg tttgtttgcc ggatcaagag ctaccaactc tttttccgaa
    11281 ggtaactggc ttcagcagag cgcagatacc aaatactgtt cttctagtgt agccgtagtt
    11341 aggccaccac ttcaagaact ctgtagcacc gcctacatac ctcgctctgc taatcctgtt
    11401 accagtggct gctgccagtg gcgataagtc gtgtcttacc gggttggact caagacgata
    11461 gttaccggat aaggcgcagc ggtcgggctg aacggggggt tcgtgcacac agcccagctt
    11521 ggagcgaacg acctacaccg aactgagata cctacagcgt gagctatgag aaagcgccac
    11581 gcttcccgaa gggagaaagg cggacaggta tccggtaagc ggcagggtcg gaacaggaga
    11641 gcgcacgagg gagcttccag ggggaaacgc ctggtatctt tatagtcctg tcgggtttcg
    11701 ccacctctga cttgagcgtc gatttttgtg atgctcgtca ggggggcgga gcctatggaa
    11761 aaacgccagc aacgcggcct ttttacggtt cctggccttt tgctggcctt ttgctcacat
    11821 gttctttcct gcgttatccc ctgattctgt ggataaccgt attaccgcct ttgagtgagc
    11881 tgataccgct cgccgcagcc gaacgaccga gcgcagcgag tcagtgagcg aggaagcgga
    11941 agagcgccca atacgcaaac cgcctctccc cgcgcgttgg ccgattcatt aatgcagctg
    12001 gcacgacagg tttcccgact ggaaagcggg cagtgagcgc aacgcaatta atgtgagtta
    12061 gctcactcat taggcacccc aggctttaca ctttatgctt ccggctcgta tgttgtgtgg
    12121 aattgtgagc ggataacaat ttcacacagg aaacagctat gaccatgatt acgccaagcg
    12181 cgcaattaac cctcactaaa gggaacaaaa gctggagctg caagctt
//
