LOCUS       Exported 428 bp ds-DNA linear SYN 11-JUN-2021
DEFINITION  chondrocyte-specific COL11A2 promoter/enhancer lentiviral reporter
            vector to select iChon cells.
ACCESSION   .
VERSION     .
KEYWORDS    pLe6-Delta -hLP-mcs/(EGFP-IresPuro-hInt)
SOURCE      synthetic DNA construct
  ORGANISM  synthetic DNA construct
REFERENCE   1 (bases 1 to 428)
  AUTHORS   Outani H, Okada M, Yamashita A, Nakagawa K, Yoshikawa H, Tsumaki N
  TITLE     Direct induction of chondrogenic cells from human dermal fibroblast
            culture by defined factors.
  JOURNAL   PLoS One. 2013 Oct 16;8(10):e77365. doi:
            10.1371/journal.pone.0077365. eCollection 2013.
  PUBMED    24146984
REFERENCE   2 (bases 1 to 428)
  AUTHORS   .
  TITLE     Direct Submission
  JOURNAL   Exported Jun 11, 2021 from SnapGene Server 1.1.58
            http://www.snapgene.com
FEATURES             Location/Qualifiers
     source          1..428
                     /organism="synthetic DNA construct"
                     /mol_type="other DNA"
     primer_bind     197..218
                     /label=EGFP-N
                     /note="EGFP, reverse primer"
     regulatory      260..269
                     /regulatory_class="other"
                     /note="vertebrate consensus sequence for strong initiation
                     of translation (Kozak, 1987)"
     protein_bind    complement(307..331)
                     /gene="mutant version of attB"
                     /label=attB1
                     /bound_moiety="BP Clonase(TM)"
                     /note="recombination site for the Gateway(R) BP reaction"
ORIGIN
        1 gcggacttga agaagtcgtg ctgcttcatg tggtcggggt agcggctgaa gcactgcacg
       61 ccgtaggtca gggtggtcac gagggtgggc cagggcacgg gcagcttgcc ggtggtgcag
      121 atgaacttca gggtcagctt gccgtaggtg gcatcgccct cgccctcgcc ggacacgctg
      181 aacttgtggc cgtttacgtc gccgtccagc tcgaccagga tgggcaccac cccggtgaac
      241 agctcctcgc ccttgctcac catggtggcg accggtggat ccagtcgact gaattggttc
      301 ctttaaagcc tgcttttttg tacaaacttg ggtcgaattg acactcgagc tcccggcact
      361 gctccctcct cggtggctgc cgcttctgtg tgtccccggc caccctggcg cccagagccc
      421 ccacctcg
//
