>Addgene plasmid #64314 | pLe6Δ -hLP-mcs/(EGFP-IresPuro-hInt) | addgene partial sequence | sequence record 110388 | Puro-F2 5'-ctcggcttcaccgtcacc-3'
CATGACCCGCAAGCCCGGTGCCTGAGCGGCCGCAACTAGTCCTCGAGGTAAGAGGAGTCCTGATGCCTGG
GTCCTCGGAGTCAGGCTGGAGCTCTGAGTGTCTCTGGGAAGGGGCCAGCTGATGCCTGGGGCAGCAGCTT
CTGAGTCTAACAAGGAGATTTGGGGCTTCAAGGCTACAGGCTGGAGGGCAGGACACCTGTGTTCCTTGGC
ATCAGGGTAGGAATCTCTTTGTCCTTGAAGTGACTGGGGGAGGGCAGATAGGGCTGAAAGGTGGAGGACC
ACTTTAGAGACCCTGAATGGGGATGGATGCTTGTCTTGAGTCCTTGGGAAGAGCTGAAGATGGCCAGGGC
CAGCCCGGTCCAGTCATTGCTGGTGTGGGGATGGTAGACGCCAATGTTGATGGGTGAGGCGTGTGTGTCT
TATGGCCTTTCTGTCGATATCTCTGGGATAAGGGGTGAGCACCTGTGATTCAGAGCAGAGCCCAGTAAGC
CCAGAAAGAAAGGAAGCCTTGACTACCTGTCTCATTGGCCTCCTGGACAGGGTCCCCCTCCCCCTCCCTG
TGCCCTCGATGCTGCCACGCAGCTGGCTCTGGGGAGCACTGGGGCTGGCTGCCAACAGGACGGCCCTCCG
GACAGGCCAGGATCAGGTGTCTGAGGCCAGAG
