>Addgene plasmid #64314 | pLe6Δ -hLP-mcs/(EGFP-IresPuro-hInt) | addgene partial sequence | sequence record 110793 | cPPT-F 5'-gggaaagaatagtagacataatag-3'
AATTACAAAAATTCAAAATTTTATCGATGTCGACGTTAACGCTAGTGATATCAACTTTGTATAGAAAAGT
TGGCTCCGAATTCAATCGCTGTTTTCTGGACTGAGGTGACTGTATGAGGATGGGCAGCGCCGTTTCGGGC
TTGGGGGGGGTATCCGGTTGGGAGCTCCGGACGCGATCCCTGGACGCCGCCGCCGAGGTTCCATGGGGCC
CAAGAGGTGCACGCAGGGTGGGGGACACAAGGCAAGCTTTGTCGGGGAGGGGGGGAGAGGGTGTGCCAGG
CTGGGGGCGGGGCCGGCCGGAGGAGGAAGGGGGGGCGGTGGATTCTCAAAGGCGCCTTGTTCGCTCGTGC
CCTCTCCGCGCCAGCGGGCGGCGGCGCCTCGGCTCGCTGCGGCCTTCCCTCCGGGCGCGCTGCGGGCTCC
