>Addgene plasmid #64314 | pLe6Δ -hLP-mcs/(EGFP-IresPuro-hInt) | addgene partial sequence | sequence record 110898 | WPRE-R 5'-CATAGCGTAAAAGGAGCAACA-3'
ATCCAGAGGTTGATTGTCGATCATTACTAACCGGTACGCGTAGAATCGAGACCGAGGAGAGGGTTAGGGA
TAGGCTTACCTTCGAACCGCGGGCCCTCTAGACTCGAGCGGCCGCCACTGTGCTGGATATCAACCACTTT
GTACAAGAAAGCTGGGTCTAGATATCTCGACATATGCCGAATTCCCAAGCTTCCAGATCTCTGGGAGAGT
CCATGATTATCAGGAGAAGGGACATGCCCTCAGGAGGGCATAAATAGGGGACATTTGGGATCTAGAACTC
AGCTTTCCAGGGCTCAAACTCCCTGCAAGGGAAAGGTCACCTCACCCTCACTTGCTTCTGAACAGTACCT
GAATGGATGGGAAATGCAAAGGTACCTGGAGGCAGGGCAGCATCAGCTGGCATTCAACCCCATGACACTC
CTGCCCCTGTCTCTCCTAGCATCTGCCTCTCTTACGCTCTCTCTTTGTCTTTTAGCTTATGAATCTGTCT
CTCTCTGTACTCTCTGAATACTTCTCTCAACTCTTCATCTGTCTCCTGTCTCTCTCACTCTCTTACTCTC
TCTGTCTCTTTATGTTGGTCTTTCTGTCTCTGTCTCTTCTGTCTTCCTCCATTTCTCTCACATTCTGTCC
ATCTTTTTCTCTCCCTCGCTCTCACTCTCTTTCCATATCTCTCACTCTCTGGGTCTCTGGCATCTGTCCC
GTCTCCAGCACAAACAACATCTGGGCAATCGATCATCCTGGACACAGGAGGTGCAGGGGGGCCACGAGGA
AGAGATCAGAGAAGCAGCTCTATGAGAGGGGCTTCAAGCAGCTACAGATCCCAGGTTTGG
